>Addgene plasmid #14659 | pG6(5'Pro) (P#1477) | addgene partial sequence | sequence record 21201 | CAT-R 5'-GCAACTGACTGAAATGCCTC-3'
GAATNANCATGGGAATATCAACGGTGGTATATCCAGTGATTTTTTTCTCCATTTTAGCTTCCTTAGCTCC
TGAAAATCTCGCCAAGCTGATGAATTCGAGCTCGGTACCAAGCTTTATTGAGGCTTAAGCAGTGGGTTCC
CTAGCTAGCCAGAGAGCTCCCAGGCTCAGATCTGGTCTAACCAGAGAGACCCAGTACAGGCAAAAAGCAG
CTGCTTATATGCAGCATCTGAGGGCTCGCCACTCCCCAGTCCCGCCCAGGCCACGCCTCCCTGGATCTAG
AGTCTCCGCTCGGAGGACAGTACTCCGCTCGGAGGACAGTACTCCGCTCGGAGGACAGTACTCCGCTCGG
AGGACAGTACTCCGCTCGGAGGACAGTACTCCGACCTGCAGGCATGCAAGCTTCAGCTGCTCGAGTTCTA
TAGTGTCACCTAAATCGTATGTGTATGATACATAAGGTTATGTATTAATTGTAGCCGCGTTCTAACGACA
ATATGTCCATATGGTGCACTCTCAGTACAATCTGCTCTGATGCCGCATAGTTAAGCCAGCCCCGACACCC
GCCAACACCCGCTGACGCGCCCTGACGGGCTTGTCTGCTCCCGGCATCCGCTTACAGACAAGCTGTGACC
GTCTCCGGGAGCTGCATGTGTCAGAGGTTTTCACCGTCATCACCGAAACGCGCGAGACGAAAGGGCCTCG
TGATACGCCTATTTTTATAGGTAATGTCATGATAATAATGGTTCTTAGACGTCAGGTGGCACTTTCGGGA
AATGTGCGCGAACCCTATTGTTATTTTCTAATACATCAATATGTATCGCTCNGAACATACCTGATATGCT
CATATATGAAAGAAATNGATTCACTTCNNGCNCTATCNTTTGGNNTNCT
