>Addgene plasmid #14659 | pG6(5'Pro) (P#1477) | addgene partial sequence | sequence record 21202 | 14659 with CAT-F
GTACTGCGATGAGTGGCAGGGCGGGGCGTAATTTTTTTAAGGCAGTTATTGGTGCCCTTAAACGCCTGGT
TGCTACGCCTGAATAAGTGATAATAAGCGGATGAATGGCAGAAATTCGCCGGATCTTTGTGAAGGAACCT
TACTTCTGTGGTGTGACATAATTGGACAAACTACCTACAGAGATTTAAAGCTCTAAGGTAAATATAAAAT
TTTTAAGTGTATAATGTGTTAAACTACTGATTCTAATTGTTTGTGTATTTTAGATTCCAACCTATGGAAC
TGATGAATGGGAGCAGTGGTGGAATGCCTTTAATGAGGAAAACCTGTTTTGCTCAGAAGAAATGCCATCT
AGTGATGATGAGGCTACTGCTGACTCTCAACATTCTACTCCTCCAAAAAAGAAGAGAAAGGTAGAAGACC
CCAAGGACTTTCCTTCAGAATTGCTAAGTTTTTTGAGTCATGCTGTGTTTAGTAATAGAACTCTTGCTTG
CTTTGCTATTTACACCACAAAGGAAAAAGCTGCACTGCTATACAAGAAAATTATGGAAAAATATTCTGTA
ACCTTTATAAGTAGGCATAACAGTTATAATCATAACATACTGTTTTTTCTTACTCC
