[The description below was written by a language model from this plasmid's Addgene catalogue record.]
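Description:
pG6(5'Pro) is a chloramphenicol acetyltransferase (CAT) reporter plasmid in which a modified HIV long terminal repeat drives the CAT gene. It is propagated in E. coli under ampicillin selection. The catalogue lists the vector type as bacterial expression, but the HIV LTR promoter and Gal4-responsive design indicate a reporter meant to be read out in transfected eukaryotic cells. The record does not state the origin of replication, copy number, polyadenylation signal or overall size, and no feature table is provided.

The recorded insert is a set of synthetic Gal4-binding sites (UAS repeats). According to the depositor comments, five repeats were placed upstream of the three Sp1 sites of the LTR, where they replace the native HIV enhancer. The plasmid name suggests six sites, a discrepancy the record does not resolve. The rest of the promoter retains the Sp1 sites and the core promoter, that is, the TATA box and initiator (INR) sequences. Removing the enhancer takes away its native contribution to transcription, and the UAS array lets any protein fused to the Gal4 DNA-binding domain be tethered to a promoter-proximal, 5' position. CAT activity then reports the effect of the tethered factor on transcription.

The associated publication concerns P-TEFb and its interaction with the C-terminal domain of RNA polymerase II in activating transcriptional elongation from sites upstream or downstream of target genes. This fits use of the construct as the "upstream of the promoter" tethering reporter in such assays.
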