Addgene plasmid #14659: pG6(5'Pro) (P#1477)
Depositing lab: Matija Peterlin. Depositing organization: University of California, San Francisco (UCSF). Publication: Interaction between P-TEFb and the C-terminal domain of RNA polymerase II activates transcriptional elongation from sites upstream or downstream of target genes. Taube R, Lin X, Irwin D, Fujinaga K, Peterlin BM. Mol Cell Biol. 2002 Jan . 22(1):321-31. 10.1128/MCB.22.1.321-331.2002 PubMed 11739744.
Backbone
  Vector backbone: CAT reporter
  Vector type: Bacterial Expression
Growth in bacteria
  Bacterial resistance: Ampicillin, 100 μg/mL
  Growth temperature: 37°C
  Growth strain: DH5alpha
  Copy number: Unknown
Gene/Insert
  Gene/Insert name: UAS repeats
  Cloning method: Restriction Enzyme
  Sequencing primers: 5′ na
Terms and licenses: Academic/Nonprofit Terms; Industry Terms: Not Available to Industry
Depositor comments: Contains HIV LTR linked to the CAT reporter gene. Five repeats of the synthetic Gal4-binding sites (UAS) were introduced upstream of the three Sp1 sites. These UAS repeats replaced the enhancer (EN) in the HIV LTR. The promoter contains the CP, i.e., the TATA box and INR sequences.
How to cite: pG6(5'Pro) (P#1477) was a gift from Matija Peterlin (Addgene plasmid # 14659 ; http://n2t.net/addgene:14659 ; RRID:Addgene_14659)
